>Addgene plasmid #89700 | pJTRSF50 | addgene full sequence | sequence record 180023 | Addgene NGS Result
TAATACGACTCACTATAGGGGAATTGTGAGCGGATAACAATTCCCCTGTAGAAATAATTTTGTTTAACTT
TAATAAGGAGATATCATATGGGCGACTCAGAAGTCAATCAAGAAGCTAAGCCAGAGGTCAAGCCAGAAGT
CAAGCCTGAGACTCACATCAATTTAAAGGTGTCCGATGGATCTTCAGAAATCTTCTTTAAGATCAAAAAG
ACCACTCCTTTAAGAAGGCTGATGGAAGCGTTCGCTAAAAGACAGGGTAAGGAAATGGACTCCTTAAGAT
TCTTGTACGACGGTATTAGAATTCAAGCTGATCAGACCCCTGAAGATTTGGACATGGAGGATAACGATAT
TATTGAGACTCACAGAGAACAGATTGGTGGTGGATTACCACATCATCACCACCATCACTCTAGAAAAGGA
GAAGAACTCTTCACTGGAGTTGTCCCAATTCTTGTTGAATTAGATGGTGATGTTAATGGGCACAAATTTT
CTGTCAGTGGAGAGGGTGAAGGTGATGCTACATACGGAAAACTCACCCTTAAATTTATTTGCACTACTGG
AAAACTACCTGTTCCTTGGCCAACACTTGTCACTACTCTGACCTATGGTGTTCAATGCTTTTCCCGTTAT
CCGGATCACATGAAACGGCATGACTTTTTCAAGAGTGCCATGCCCGAAGGTTATGTACAGGAACGCACTA
TATCTTTCAAAGATGACGGGAACTACAAGACGCGTGCTGAAGTCAAGTTTGAAGGTGATACCCTTGTTAA
TCGTATCGAGTTAAAGGGTATTGATTTTAAAGAAGATGGAAACATTCTCGGACACAAACTCGAGTACAAC
TATAACTCACACAATGTATACATCACGGCAGACAAACAAAAGAATGGAATCAAAGCTAACTTCAAAATTC
GCCACAACATTGAAGATGGTTCCGTTCAACTAGCAGACCATTATCAACAAAATACTCCAATTGGCGATGG
CCCTGTCCTTTTACCAGACAACCATTACCTGTCGACACAATCTGCCCTTTCGAAAGATCCCAACGAAAAG
CGTGACCACATGGTCCTTCTTGAGTTTGTAACTGCTGCTGGGTTGGTGCCACGCGGTAGTACCCGAAATT
GTCTGTAAGCTTGCGGCCGCACTCGAGTCTGGTAAAGAAACCGCTGCTGCGAAATTTGAACGCCAGCACA
TGGACTCGTCTACTAGCGCAGCTTAATTAACCTAGGCTGCTGCCACCGCTGAGCAATAACTAGCATAACC
CCTTGGGGCCTCTAAACGGGTCTTGAGGGGTTTTTTGCTGAAACCTCAGGCATTTGAGAAGCACACGGTC
ACACTGCTTCCGGTAGTCAATAAACCGGTAAACCAGCAATAGACATAAGCGGCTATTTAACGACCCTGCC
CTGAACCGACGACAAGCTGACGACCGGGTCTCCGCAAGTGGCACTTTTCGGGGAAATGTGCGCGGAACCC
CTATTTGTTTATTTTTCTAAATACATTCAAATATGTATCCGCTCATGAATTAATTCTTAGAAAAACTCAT
CGAGCATCAAATGAAACTGCAATTTATTCATATCAGGATTATCAATACCATATTTTTGAAAAAGCCGTTT
CTGTAATGAAGGAGAAAACTCACCGAGGCAGTTCCATAGGATGGCAAGATCCTGGTATCGGTCTGCGATT
CCGACTCGTCCAACATCAATACAACCTATTAATTTCCCCTCGTCAAAAATAAGGTTATCAAGTGAGAAAT
CACCATGAGTGACGACTGAATCCGGTGAGAATGGCAAAAGTTTATGCATTTCTTTCCAGACTTGTTCAAC
AGGCCAGCCATTACGCTCGTCATCAAAATCACTCGCATCAACCAAACCGTTATTCATTCGTGATTGCGCC
TGAGCGAGACGAAATACGCGGTCGCTGTTAAAAGGACAATTACAAACAGGAATCGAATGCAACCGGCGCA
GGAACACTGCCAGCGCATCAACAATATTTTCACCTGAATCAGGATATTCTTCTAATACCTGGAATGCTGT
TTTCCCGGGGATCGCAGTGGTGAGTAACCATGCATCATCAGGAGTACGGATAAAATGCTTGATGGTCGGA
AGAGGCATAAATTCCGTCAGCCAGTTTAGTCTGACCATCTCATCTGTAACATCATTGGCAACGCTACCTT
TGCCATGTTTCAGAAACAACTCTGGCGCATCGGGCTTCCCATACAATCGATAGATTGTCGCACCTGATTG
CCCGACATTATCGCGAGCCCATTTATACCCATATAAATCAGCATCCATGTTGGAATTTAATCGCGGCCTA
GAGCAAGACGTTTCCCGTTGAATATGGCTCATACTCTTCCTTTTTCAATATTATTGAAGCATTTATCAGG
GTTATTGTCTCATGAGCGGATACATATTTGAATGTATTTAGAAAAATAAACAAATAGGCATGCAGCGCTC
TTCCGCTTCCTCGCTCACTGACTCGCTACGCTCGGTCGTTCGACTGCGGCGAGCGGTGTCAGCTCACTCA
AAAGCGGTAATACGGTTATCCACAGAATCAGGGGATAAAGCCGGAAAGAACATGTGAGCAAAAAGCAAAG
CACCGGAAGAAGCCAACGCCGCAGGCGTTTTTCCATAGGCTCCGCCCCCCTGACGAGCATCACAAAAATC
GACGCTCAAGCCAGAGGTGGCGAAACCCGACAGGACTATAAAGATACCAGGCGTTTCCCCCTGGAAGCTC
CCTCGTGCGCTCTCCTGTTCCGACCCTGCCGCTTACCGGATACCTGTCCGCCTTTCTCCCTTCGGGAAGC
GTGGCGCTTTCTCATAGCTCACGCTGTTGGTATCTCAGTTCGGTGTAGGTCGTTCGCTCCAAGCTGGGCT
GTGTGCACGAACCCCCCGTTCAGCCCGACCGCTGCGCCTTATCCGGTAACTATCGTCTTGAGTCCAACCC
GGTAAGACACGACTTATCGCCACTGGCAGCAGCCATTGGTAACTGATTTAGAGGACTTTGTCTTGAAGTT
ATGCACCTGTTAAGGCTAAACTGAAAGAACAGATTTTGGTGAGTGCGGTCCTCCAACCCACTTACCTTGG
TTCAAAGAGTTGGTAGCTCAGCGAACCTTGAGAAAACCACCGTTGGTAGCGGTGGTTTTTCTTTATTTAT
GAGATGATGAATCAATCGGTCTATCAAGTCAACGAACAGCTATTCCGTTACTCTAGATTTCAGTGCAATT
TATCTCTTCAAATGTAGCACCTGAAGTCAGCCCCATACGATATAAGTTGTAATTCTCATGTTAGTCATGC
CCCGCGCCCACCGGAAGGAGCTGACTGGGTTGAAGGCTCTCAAGGGCATCGGTCGAGATCCCGGTGCCTA
ATGAGTGAGCTAACTTACATTAATTGCGTTGCGCTCACTGCCCGCTTTCCAGTCGGGAAACCTGTCGTGC
CAGCTGCATTAATGAATCGGCCAACGCGCGGGGAGAGGCGGTTTGCGTATTGGGCGCCAGGGTGGTTTTT
CTTTTCACCAGTGAGACGGGCAACAGCTGATTGCCCTTCACCGCCTGGCCCTGAGAGAGTTGCAGCAAGC
GGTCCACGCTGGTTTGCCCCAGCAGGCGAAAATCCTGTTTGATGGTGGTTAACGGCGGGATATAACATGA
GCTGTCTTCGGTATCGTCGTATCCCACTACCGAGATGTCCGCACCAACGCGCAGCCCGGACTCGGTAATG
GCGCGCATTGCGCCCAGCGCCATCTGATCGTTGGCAACCAGCATCGCAGTGGGAACGATGCCCTCATTCA
GCATTTGCATGGTTTGTTGAAAACCGGACATGGCACTCCAGTCGCCTTCCCGTTCCGCTATCGGCTGAAT
TTGATTGCGAGTGAGATATTTATGCCAGCCAGCCAGACGCAGACGCGCCGAGACAGAACTTAATGGGCCC
GCTAACAGCGCGATTTGCTGGTGACCCAATGCGACCAGATGCTCCACGCCCAGTCGCGTACCGTCTTCAT
GGGAGAAAATAATACTGTTGATGGGTGTCTGGTCAGAGACATCAAGAAATAACGCCGGAACATTAGTGCA
GGCAGCTTCCACAGCAATGGCATCCTGGTCATCCAGCGGATAGTTAATGATCAGCCCACTGACGCGTTGC
GCGAGAAGATTGTGCACCGCCGCTTTACAGGCTTCGACGCCGCTTCGTTCTACCATCGACACCACCACGC
TGGCACCCAGTTGATCGGCGCGAGATTTAATCGCCGCGACAATTTGCGACGGCGCGTGCAGGGCCAGACT
GGAGGTGGCAACGCCAATCAGCAACGACTGTTTGCCCGCCAGTTGTTGTGCCACGCGGTTGGGAATGTAA
TTCAGCTCCGCCATCGCCGCTTCCACTTTTTCCCGCGTTTTCGCAGAAACGTGGCTGGCCTGGTTCACCA
CGCGGGAAACGGTCTGATAAGAGACACCGGCATACTCTGCGACATCGTATAACGTTACTGGTTTCACATT
CACCACCCTGAATTGACTCTCTTCCGGGCGCTATCATGCCATACCGCGAAAGGTTTTGCGCCATTCGATG
GTGTCCGGGATCTCGACGCTCTCCCTTATGCGACTCCTGCATTAGGAAAT
Features (pLannotate 1.2.2; 17 found; start..end, strand, type, name):
      1..19      +  promoter       T7 promoter: promoter for bacteriophage T7 RNA polymerase
     20..44      +  protein_bind   lac operator: The lac repressor binds to the lac operator to inhibit transcription in E. coli. This inhibition can be relieved by adding lactose or isopropyl-β-D-thiogalactopyranoside (IPTG). lac repressor encoded by lacI
     59..81      +  RBS            RBS: efficient ribosome binding site from bacteriophage T7 gene 10 (Olins and Rangwala, 1989)
     94..381     +  CDS            SUMO: cleavable ubiquitin-like protein tag; S. cerevisiae SMT3 (truncated)
    415..1095    +  CDS            (3-F)Tyr-EGFP: (3-F)Tyr-EGFP is a basic (constitutively fluorescent) green fluorescent protein published in 2004, derived from Aequorea victoria.
   1154..1195    +  CDS            S-Tag (fragment): affinity and epitope tag derived from pancreatic ribonuclease A
   1225..1242    +  CDS            SET1 (fragment): solubility-enhancement tag derived from T7 phage gene 10B
   1250..1297    +  terminator     T7 terminator: transcription terminator for bacteriophage T7 RNA polymerase
   1461..1518    +  promoter       AmpR promoter (fragment): bla
   1527..2342    -  CDS            KanR: aminoglycoside phosphotransferase; aph(3')-Ia; confers resistance to kanamycin in bacteria or G418 (Geneticin®) in eukaryotes
   2343..2434    -  promoter       AmpR promoter: bla
   2450..3199    -  rep_origin     RSF ori: Plasmids containing the RSF 1030 origin of replication can be propagated in E. coli cells that contain additional plasmids with compatible origins.
   3282..3346    -  CDS            TcR (fragment): tetracycline efflux protein; tet; confers resistance to tetracycline
   3361..3382    -  protein_bind   CAP binding site: CAP binding activates transcription in the presence of cAMP. E. coli catabolite activator protein
   3395..4477    -  CDS            lacI: lac repressor; lacI; The lac repressor binds to the lac operator to inhibit transcription in E. coli. This inhibition can be relieved by adding lactose or isopropyl-β-D-thiogalactopyranoside (IPTG).
   4478..4555    -  promoter       lacI promoter: lacI
   4563..4598    -  CDS            TcR (fragment): tetracycline efflux protein; tet; confers resistance to tetracycline
