[The description below was written by a language model from this plasmid's Addgene catalogue record and pLannotate feature annotations shown in this document.]
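Description:
pJTRSF50 is a bacterial expression plasmid built on the Novagen pRSF-1b backbone, in which the NcoI cloning site was changed to NdeI. It replicates from the RSF1030 origin, which is compatible with other common plasmid origins and so allows co-maintenance with a second plasmid in E. coli, and it is selected with kanamycin through an aph(3')-Ia resistance gene. The plasmid also carries lacI with its own promoter, supplying lac repressor for regulated expression. The sequenced record is about 4.6 kb.

The insert, SMT3_GLP_H6_GFP_TRNCL (about 1 kb, cloned between NdeI and HindIII), sits downstream of a T7 promoter with an adjacent lac operator and the T7 gene 10 ribosome binding site, and is followed by the T7 terminator. Transcription therefore requires T7 RNA polymerase and is inducible with IPTG. The encoded fusion begins with yeast SMT3 (SUMO), a cleavable ubiquitin-like tag. It is followed, according to the insert name, by a "GLP" N-terminal sequence, a hexahistidine tag, a GFP annotated as an EGFP-type Aequorea victoria variant, and a C-terminal "TRNCL" sequence. The S-Tag fragment and other small fragments annotated after the GFP coding region appear to be backbone remnants, most likely lying beyond the insert's reading frame.

The stated purpose is production of GFP carrying the GLP and TRNCL terminal tags as a cyclisation control. The associated work concerns asparaginyl endopeptidase-mediated protein ligation for segmental isotopic labelling, which suggests the terminal sequences relate to that enzyme, though the record does not spell out their exact roles.
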