Addgene plasmid #89700: pJTRSF50
Purpose: For production of GFP with "GLP" N-tag and "TRNCL" for C-tag for cyclisation control.
Depositing lab: Hideo Iwai. Depositing organization: University of Helsinki, Institute of Biotechnology. Publication: Segmental isotopic labeling of a single-domain globular protein without any refolding step by an asparaginyl endopeptidase. Mikula KM, Tascon I, Tommila JJ, Iwai H. FEBS Lett. 2017 Mar 30. doi: 10.1002/1873-3468.12640. PubMed 28369872.
Backbone
  Vector backbone: pRSF-1b
  Backbone manufacturer: Novagen
  Backbone size w/o insert (bp): 3669
  Modifications to backbone: NcoI to NdeI mutation
  Vector type: Bacterial Expression
Growth in bacteria
  Bacterial resistance: Kanamycin, 50 μg/mL
  Growth temperature: 37°C
  Growth strain: DH5alpha
  Copy number: High Copy
Gene/Insert
  Gene/Insert name: SMT3_GLP_H6_GFP_TRNCL
  Insert size (bp): 1038
  Promoter: T7
  Tag / fusion protein: SMT3 (N terminal on insert)
  Cloning method: Restriction Enzyme; 5′ cloning site NdeI (not destroyed); 3′ cloning site HindIII (not destroyed)
  Sequencing primers: 5′ T7; 3′ T7 term
Terms and licenses: Academic/Nonprofit Terms; Industry Terms: Not Available to Industry
How to cite: pJTRSF50 was a gift from Hideo Iwai (Addgene plasmid # 89700 ; http://n2t.net/addgene:89700 ; RRID:Addgene_89700)
